>Addgene plasmid #120219 | pAAV-CaMKIIa-eGFP-Cre | addgene full sequence | sequence record 235838 | Addgene NGS Result
CCTGCAGGCAGCTGCGCGCTCGCTCGCTCACTGAGGCCGCCCGGGCGTCGGGCGACCTTTGGTCGCCCGG
CCTCAGTGAGCGAGCGAGCGCGCAGAGAGGGAGTGGCCAACTCCATCACTAGGGGTTCCTGCGGCCGCAC
GCGTTTAACATTATGGCCTTAGGTCACTTCATCTCCATGGGGTTCTTCTTCTGATTTTCTAGAAAATGAG
ATGGGGGTGCAGAGAGCTTCCTCAGTGACCTGCCCAGGGTCACATCAGAAATGTCAGAGCTAGAACTTGA
ACTCAGATTACTAATCTTAAATTCCATGCCTTGGGGGCATGCAAGTACGATATACAGAAGGAGTGAACTC
ATTAGGGCAGATGACCAATGAGTTTAGGAAAGAAGAGTCCAGGGCAGGGTACATCTACACCACCCGCCCA
GCCCTGGGTGAGTCCAGCCACGTTCACCTCATTATAGTTGCCTCTCTCCAGTCCTACCTTGACGGGAAGC
ACAAGCAGAAACTGGGACAGGAGCCCCAGGAGACCAAATCTTCATGGTCCCTCTGGGAGGATGGGTGGGG
AGAGCTGTGGCAGAGGCCTCAGGAGGGGCCCTGCTGCTCAGTGGTGACAGATAGGGGTGAGAAAGCAGAC
AGAGTCATTCCGTCAGCATTCTGGGTCTGTTTGGTACTTCTTCTCACGCTAAGGTGGCGGTGTGATATGC
ACAATGGCTAAAAAGCAGGGAGAGCTGGAAAGAAACAAGGACAGAGACAGAGGCCAAGTCAACCAGACCA
ATTCCCAGAGGAAGCAAAGAAACCATTACAGAGACTACAAGGGGGAAGGGAAGGAGAGATGAATTAGCTT
CCCCTGTAAACCTTAGAACCCAGCTGTTGCCAGGGCAACGGGGCAATACCTGTCTCTTCAGAGGAGATGA
AGTTGCCAGGGTAACTACATCCTGTCTTTCTCAAGGACCATCCCAGAATGTGGCACCCACTAGCCGTTAC
CATAGCAACTGCCTCTTTGCCCCACTTAATCCCATCCCGTCTGTTAAAAGGGCCCTATAGTTGGAGGTGG
GGGAGGTAGGAAGAGCGATGATCACTTGTGGACTAAGTTTGTTCGCATCCCCTTCTCCAACCCCCTCAGT
ACATCACCCTGGGGGAACAGGGTCCACTTGCTCCTGGGCCCACACAGTCCTGCAGTATTGTGTATATAAG
GCCAGGGCAAAGAGGAGCAGGTTTTAAAGTGAAAGGCAGGCAGGTGTTGGGGAGGCAGTTACCGGGGCAA
CGGGAACAGGGCGTTTCGGAGGTGGTTGCCATGGGGACCTGGATGCTGACGAAGGCTCGCGAGGCTGTGA
GCAGCCACAGTGCCCTGCTCAGAAGCCCCAAGCTCGTCAGTCAAGCCGGTTCTCCGTTTGCACTCAGGAG
CACGGGCAGGCGAGTGGCCCCTAGTTCTGGGGGCAGCTCTAGAGCGGTACCACCATGGTGAGCAAGGGCG
AGGAGCTGTTCACCGGGGTGGTGCCCATCCTGGTCGAGCTGGACGGCGACGTAAACGGCCACAAGTTCAG
CGTGTCCGGCGAGGGCGAGGGCGATGCCACCTACGGCAAGCTGACCCTGAAGTTCATCTGCACCACCGGC
AAGCTGCCCGTGCCCTGGCCCACCCTCGTGACCACCCTGACCTACGGCGTGCAGTGCTTCAGCCGCTACC
CCGACCACATGAAGCAGCACGACTTCTTCAAGTCCGCCATGCCCGAAGGCTACGTCCAGGAGCGCACCAT
CTTCTTCAAGGACGACGGCAACTACAAGACCCGCGCCGAGGTGAAGTTCGAGGGCGACACCCTGGTGAAC
CGCATCGAGCTGAAGGGCATCGACTTCAAGGAGGACGGCAACATCCTGGGGCACAAGCTGGAGTACAACT
ACAACAGCCACAACGTCTATATCATGGCCGACAAGCAGAAGAACGGCATCAAGGTGAACTTCAAGATCCG
CCACAACATCGAGGACGGCAGCGTGCAGCTCGCCGACCACTACCAGCAGAACACCCCCATCGGCGACGGC
CCCGTGCTGCTGCCCGACAACCACTACCTGAGCACCCAGTCCGCCCTGAGCAAAGACCCCAACGAGAAGC
GCGATCACATGGTCCTGCTGGAGTTCGTGACCGCCGCCGGGATCACTCTCGGCATGGACGAGCTGTACAA
GGCTGCTGCTTCCAATTTACTGACCGTACACCAAAATTTGCCTGCATTACCGGTCGATGCAACGAGTGAT
GAGGTTCGCAAGAACCTGATGGACATGTTCAGGGATCGCCAGGCGTTTTCTGAGCATACCTGGAAAATGC
TTCTGTCCGTTTGCCGGTCGTGGGCGGCATGGTGCAAGTTGAATAACCGGAAATGGTTTCCCGCAGAACC
TGAAGATGTTCGCGATTATCTTCTATATCTTCAGGCGCGCGGTCTGGCAGTAAAAACTATCCAGCAACAT
TTGGGCCAGCTAAACATGCTTCATCGTCGGTCCGGGCTGCCACGACCAAGTGACAGCAATGCTGTTTCAC
TGGTTATGCGGCGGATCCGAAAAGAAAACGTTGATGCCGGTGAACGTGCAAAACAGGCTCTAGCGTTCGA
ACGCACTGATTTCGACCAGGTTCGTTCACTCATGGAAAATAGCGATCGCTGCCAGGATATACGTAATCTG
GCATTTCTGGGGATTGCTTATAACACCCTGTTACGTATAGCCGAAATTGCCAGGATCAGGGTTAAAGATA
TCTCACGTACTGACGGTGGGAGAATGTTAATCCATATTGGCAGAACGAAAACGCTGGTTAGCACCGCAGG
TGTAGAGAAGGCACTTAGCCTGGGGGTAACTAAACTGGTCGAGCGATGGATTTCCGTCTCTGGTGTAGCT
GATGATCCGAATAACTACCTGTTTTGCCGGGTCAGAAAAAATGGTGTTGCCGCGCCATCTGCCACCAGCC
AGCTATCAACTCGCGCCCTGGAAGGGATTTTTGAAGCAACTCATCGATTGATTTACGGCGCTAAGGATGA
CTCTGGTCAGAGATACCTGGCCTGGTCTGGACACAGTGCCCGTGTCGGAGCCGCGCGAGATATGGCCCGC
GCTGGAGTTTCAATACCGGAGATCATGCAAGCTGGTGGCTGGACCAATGTAAATATTGTCATGAACTATA
TCCGTAACCTGGATAGTGAAACAGGGGCAATGGTGCGCCTGCTGGAAGATGGCGATTAAGAATTATATCA
AGCTTATCGATAATCAACCTCTGGATTACAAAATTTGTGAAAGATTGACTGGTATTCTTAACTATGTTGC
TCCTTTTACGCTATGTGGATACGCTGCTTTAATGCCTTTGTATCATGCTATTGCTTCCCGTATGGCTTTC
ATTTTCTCCTCCTTGTATAAATCCTGGTTGCTGTCTCTTTATGAGGAGTTGTGGCCCGTTGTCAGGCAAC
GTGGCGTGGTGTGCACTGTGTTTGCTGACGCAACCCCCACTGGTTGGGGCATTGCCACCACCTGTCAGCT
CCTTTCCGGAACTTTCGCTTTCCCCCTCCCTATTGCCACGGCGGAACTCATCGCCGCCTGCCTTGCCCGC
TGCTGGACAGGGGCTCGGCTGTTGGGCACTGACAATTCCGTGGTGTTGTCGGGGAAATCATCGTCCTTTC
CTTGGCTGCTCGCCTATGTTGCCACCTGGATTCTGCGCGGGACGTCCTTCTGCTACGTCCCTTCGGCCCT
CAATCCAGCGGACCTTCCTTCCCGCGGCCTGCTGCCGGCTCTGCGGCCTCTTCCGCGTCTTCGCCTTCGC
CCTCAGACGAGTCGGATCTCCCTTTGGGCCGCCTCCCCGCATCGATACCGAGCGCTGCTCGAGAGATCTA
CGGGTGGCATCCCTGTGACCCCTCCCCAGTGCCTCTCCTGGCCCTGGAAGTTGCCACTCCAGTGCCCACC
AGCCTTGTCCTAATAAAATTAAGTTGCATCATTTTGTCTGACTAGGTGTCCTTCTATAATATTATGGGGT
GGAGGGGGGTGGTATGGAGCAAGGGGCAAGTTGGGAAGACAACCTGTAGGGCCTGCGGGGTCTATTGGGA
ACCAAGCTGGAGTGCAGTGGCACAATCTTGGCTCACTGCAATCTCCGCCTCCTGGGTTCAAGCGATTCTC
CTGCCTCAGCCTCCCGAGTTGTTGGGATTCCAGGCATGCATGACCAGGCTCAGCTAATTTTTGTTTTTTT
GGTAGAGACGGGGTTTCACCATATTGGCCAGGCTGGTCTCCAACTCCTAATCTCAGGTGATCTACCCACC
TTGGCCTCCCAAATTGCTGGGATTACAGGCGTGAACCACTGCTCCCTTCCCTGTCCTTCTGATTTTGTAG
GTAACCACGTGCGGACCGAGCGGCCGCAGGAACCCCTAGTGATGGAGTTGGCCACTCCCTCTCTGCGCGC
TCGCTCGCTCACTGAGGCCGGGCGACCAAAGGTCGCCCGACGCCCGGGCTTTGCCCGGGCGGCCTCAGTG
AGCGAGCGAGCGCGCAGCTGCCTGCAGGGGCGCCTGATGCGGTATTTTCTCCTTACGCATCTGTGCGGTA
TTTCACACCGCATA
[95 nt withheld, positions 4565-4659]
T
[46 nt withheld, positions 4661-4706]
C
[141 nt withheld, positions 4708-4848]
CCTTTGACGTTGGAGTCCACGTTCTTT
[37 nt withheld, positions 4876-4912]
ACTCTATCTCGGGCTATTCTTTTGATTTATAAGGGATTTTGCCGATTTCGGTCTATTGGTTAAAAAATGA
GCTGATTTAACAAAAATTTAACGCGAATTTTAACAAAATATTAACGTTTACAATTTTATGGTGCACTCTC
AGTACAATCTGCTCTGATGCCGCATAGTTAAGCCAGCCCCGACACCCGCCAACACCCGCTGACGCGCCCT
GACGGGCTTGTCTGCTCCCGGCATCCGCTTACAGACAAGCTGTGACCGTCTCCGGGAGCTGCATGTGTCA
GAGGTTTTCACCGTCATCACCGAAACGCGCGAGACGAAAGGGCCTCGTGATACGCCTATTTTTATAGGTT
AATGTCATGATAATAATGGTTTCTTAGACGTCAGGTGGCACTTTTCGGGGAAATGTGCGCGGAACCCCTA
TTTGTTTATTTTTCTAAATACATTCAAATATGTATCCGCTCATGAGACAATAACCCTGATAAATGCTTCA
ATAATATTGAAAAAGGAAGAGTATGAGTATTCAACATTTCCGTGTCGCCCTTATTCCCTTTTTTGCGGCA
TTTTGCCTTCCTGTTTTTGCTCACCCAGAAACGCTGGTGAAAGTAAAAGATGCTGAAGATCAGTTGGGTG
CACGAGTGGGTTACATCGAACTGGATCTCAACAGCGGTAAGATCCTTGAGAGTTTTCGCCCCGAAGAACG
TTTTCCAATGATGAGCACTTTTAAAGTTCTGCTATGTGGCGCGGTATTATCCCGTATTGACGCCGGGCAA
GAGCAACTCGGTCGCCGCATACACTATTCTCAGAATGACTTGGTTGAGTACTCACCAGTCACAGAAAAGC
ATCTTACGGATGGCATGACAGTAAGAGAATTATGCAGTGCTGCCATAACCATGAGTGATAACACTGCGGC
CAACTTACTTCTGACAACGATCGGAGGACCGAAGGAGCTAACCGCTTTTTTGCACAACATGGGGGATCAT
GTAACTCGCCTTGATCGTTGGGAACCGGAGCTGAATGAAGCCATACCAAACGACGAGCGTGACACCACGA
TGCCTGTAGCAATGGCAACAACGTTGCGCAAACTATTAACTGGCGAACTACTTACTCTAGCTTCCCGGCA
ACAATTAATAGACTGGATGGAGGCGGATAAAGTTGCAGGACCACTTCTGCGCTCGGCCCTTCCGGCTGGC
TGGTTTATTGCTGATAAATCTGGAGCCGGTGAGCGTGGGTCTCGCGGTATCATTGCAGCACTGGGGCCAG
ATGGTAAGCCCTCCCGTATCGTAGTTATCTACACGACGGGGAGTCAGGCAACTATGGATGAACGAAATAG
ACAGATCGCTGAGATAGGTGCCTCACTGATTAAGCATTGGTAACTGTCAGACCAAGTTTACTCATATATA
CTTTAGATTGATTTAAAACTTCATTTTTAATTTAAAAGGATCTAGGTGAAGATCCTTTTTGATAATCTCA
TGACCAAAATCCCTTAACGTGAGTTTTCGTTCCACTGAGCGTCAGACCCCGTAGAAAAGATCAAAGGATC
TTCTTGAGATCCTTTTTTTCTGCGCGTAATCTGCTGCTTGCAAACAAAAAAACCACCGCTACCAGCGGTG
GTTTGTTTGCCGGATCAAGAGCTACCAACTCTTTTTCCGAAGGTAACTGGCTTCAGCAGAGCGCAGATAC
CAAATACTGTTCTTCTAGTGTAGCCGTAGTTAGGCCACCACTTCAAGAACTCTGTAGCACCGCCTACATA
CCTCGCTCTGCTAATCCTGTTACCAGTGGCTGCTGCCAGTGGCGATAAGTCGTGTCTTACCGGGTTGGAC
TCAAGACGATAGTTACCGGATAAGGCGCAGCGGTCGGGCTGAACGGGGGGTTCGTGCACACAGCCCAGCT
TGGAGCGAACGACCTACACCGAACTGAGATACCTACAGCGTGAGCTATGAGAAAGCGCCACGCTTCCCGA
AGGGAGAAAGGCGGACAGGTATCCGGTAAGCGGCAGGGTCGGAACAGGAGAGCGCACGAGGGAGCTTCCA
GGGGGAAACGCCTGGTATCTTTATAGTCCTGTCGGGTTTCGCCACCTCTGACTTGAGCGTCGATTTTTGT
GATGCTCGTCAGGGGGGCGGAGCCTATGGAAAAACGCCAGCAACGCGGCCTTTTTACGGTTCCTGGCCTT
TTGCTGGCCTTTTGCTCACATGT
Features (pLannotate 1.2.2; 16 found; start..end, strand, type, name):
     12..39      +  repeat_region  AAV2 ITR (fragment): inverted terminal repeat of adeno-associated virus serotype 2 inverted
     68..95      +  repeat_region  AAV2 ITR (fragment): inverted terminal repeat of adeno-associated virus serotype 2 inverted
    149..1437    +  promoter       CaMKII promoter: promoter for the mouse calcium/calmodulin-dependent kinase II α subunit
   1455..2171    +  CDS            EGFP: EGFP is a basic (constitutively fluorescent) green fluorescent protein published in 1996, derived from Aequorea victoria. It is reported to be a rapidly-maturing weak dimer with moderate acid sensitivity.
   2181..3208    +  CDS            Cre (fragment): site-specific recombinase Cre is a site-specific recombinase from bacteriophage P1. Recombination occurs at loxP sequences.
   3215..3232    +  misc_feature   MCS (fragment): pBluescript multiple cloning site
   3232..3820    +  misc_feature   WPRE: woodchuck hepatitis virus posttranscriptional regulatory element
   3852..4328    +  polyA_signal   hGH poly(A) signal: human growth hormone polyadenylation signal
   4368..4508    +  repeat_region  AAV2 ITR: inverted terminal repeat of adeno-associated virus serotype 2 inverted
   4513..4564    -  misc_feature   bom (fragment): basis of mobility region from pBR322
   4583..5038    +  rep_origin     f1 ori (sequence partly withheld): f1 bacteriophage origin of replication; arrow indicates direction of (+) strand synthesis
   5039..5088    -  misc_feature   bom (fragment): basis of mobility region from pBR322
   5190..5225    -  CDS            rop (fragment): Rop protein, which maintains plasmids at low copy number; rop
   5320..5424    +  promoter       AmpR promoter: bla
   5425..6285    +  CDS            AmpR: β-lactamase; bla; confers resistance to ampicillin, carbenicillin, and related antibiotics
   6456..7044    +  rep_origin     ori: high-copy-number ColE1/pMB1/pBR322/pUC origin of replication
