[The description below was written by a language model from this plasmid's Addgene catalogue record and pLannotate feature annotations shown in this document.]
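Description:
pAAV-CaMKIIa-eGFP-Cre is an adeno-associated virus transfer plasmid of about 7.1 kb, built on a pAAV backbone and intended for packaging a Cre-expressing genome into recombinant AAV. In bacteria it is maintained by a high-copy ColE1/pUC-type origin and selected with ampicillin through the β-lactamase gene and its own promoter. The backbone also carries an f1 phage origin and short remnants of pBR322 bom and rop sequences. The expression cassette is flanked by AAV2 inverted terminal repeats, which are the cis elements needed for replication and encapsidation of the vector genome. The downstream ITR is annotated in full, whereas the upstream one is detected only as two short fragments. This may reflect the difficulty of sequencing and annotating these repeats or a partial deletion; the record does not say which. The recombination-reducing growth strain listed is consistent with the instability typical of ITR-bearing plasmids.

Between the ITRs, a roughly 1.3 kb mouse CaMKIIα promoter drives an EGFP coding sequence followed, after a gap of only a few bases, by Cre recombinase. This matches the catalogue's description of EGFP as a fusion tag on Cre, so cells expressing the recombinase should also be fluorescent. A WPRE downstream of the coding region enhances transcript stability and expression, and the human growth hormone polyadenylation signal terminates the message. The CaMKIIα promoter is commonly used to bias expression toward excitatory forebrain neurons. The construct therefore delivers Cre to such cells, where it can recombine loxP-flanked alleles or switch on Cre-dependent vectors. The associated publication mapped monosynaptic inputs to defined cell types in mouse medial prefrontal cortex.
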