Addgene plasmid #120219: pAAV-CaMKIIa-eGFP-Cre
Purpose: Expresses cre under the control of CamKIIa promotor
Depositing lab: Marie Carlén. Depositing organization: Karolinska Institutet. Publication: A whole-brain atlas of monosynaptic input targeting four different cell types in the medial prefrontal cortex of the mouse. Ahrlund-Richter S, Xuan Y, van Lunteren JA, Kim H, Ortiz C, Pollak Dorocic I, Meletis K, Carlen M. Nat Neurosci. 2019 Apr;22(4):657-668. doi: 10.1038/s41593-019-0354-y. Epub 2019 Mar 18. PubMed 30886408.
Backbone
  Vector backbone: pAAV
  Backbone manufacturer: Invitrogen
  Vector type: AAV, Cre/Lox
Growth in bacteria
  Bacterial resistance: Ampicillin, 100 μg/mL
  Growth temperature: 37°C
  Growth strain: NEB Stable
  Copy number: Unknown
Gene/Insert
  Gene/Insert name: cre
  Tag / fusion protein: EGFP
Terms and licenses: Academic/Nonprofit Terms; Industry Terms: Not Available to Industry
How to cite: pAAV-CaMKIIa-eGFP-Cre was a gift from Marie Carlén (Addgene plasmid # 120219 ; http://n2t.net/addgene:120219 ; RRID:Addgene_120219)
